>Addgene plasmid #166828 | pDONR221 Ub-NLRP1 L1215 | addgene full sequence | sequence record 328303 | Addgene NGS Result
CTTTCCTGCGTTATCCCCTGATTCTGTGGATAACCGTATTACCGCCTTTGAGTGAGCTGATACCGCTCGC
CGCAGCCGAACGACCGAGCGCAGCGAGTCAGTGAGCGAGGAAGCGGAAGAGCGCCCAATACGCAAACCGC
CTCTCCCCGCGCGTTGGCCGATTCATTAATGCAGCTGGCACGACAGGTTTCCCGACTGGAAAGCGGGCAG
TGAGCGCAACGCAATTAATACGCGTACCGCTAGCCAGGAAGAGTTTGTAGAAACGCAAAAAGGCCATCCG
TCAGGATGGCCTTCTGCTTAGTTTGATGCCTGGCAGTTTATGGCGGGCGTCCTGCCCGCCACCCTCCGGG
CCGTTGCTTCACAACGTTCAAATCCGCTCCCGGCGGATTTGTCCTACTCAGGAGAGCGTTCACCGACAAA
CAACAGATAAAACGAAAGGCCCAGTCTTCCGACTGAGCCTTTCGTTTTATTTGATGCCTGGCAGTTCCCT
ACTCTCGCGTTAACGCTAGCATGGATGTTTTCCCAGTCACGACGTTGTAAAACGACGGCCAGTCTTAAGC
TCGGGCCCCAAATAATGATTTTATTTTGACTGATAGTGACCTGTTCGTTGCAACAAATTGATGAGCAATG
CTTTTTTATAATGCCAACTTTGTACAAAAAAGCAGGCTTCGAAGGAGATAGAACCATGCAGATCTTCGTC
AAGACGTTAACCGGTAAAACCATAACTCTGGAAGTTGAACCATCCGATACCATCGAAAACGTTAAGGCTA
AAATTCAAGACAAGGAAGGAATTCCACCTGATCAACAAAGATTGATCTTTGCCGGTAAGCAGCTCGAGGA
CGGTAGAACGCTGTCTGATTACAACATTCAGAAGGAGTCGACCTTACATCTTGTCTTAAGACTAAGAGGT
GGTTTGGGAGTCCTCCTGAAAATGATCCATAATGCCCTGCGCTTCATTCCCGTCACCTCTGTGGTGTTGC
TTTACCACCGCGTCCATCCTGAGGAAGTCACCTTCCACCTCTACCTGATCCCAAGTGACTGCTCCATTCG
GAAGGCCATAGATGATCTAGAAATGAAATTCCAGTTTGTGCGAATCCACAAGCCACCCCCGCTGACCCCA
CTTTATATGGGCTGTCGTTACACTGTGTCTGGGTCTGGTTCAGGGATGCTGGAAATACTCCCCAAGGAAC
TGGAGCTCTGCTATCGAAGCCCTGGAGAAGACCAGCTGTTCTCGGAGTTCTACGTTGGCCACTTGGGATC
AGGGATCAGGCTGCAAGTGAAAGACAAGAAAGATGAGACTCTGGTGTGGGAGGCCTTGGTGAAACCAGGA
GATCTCATGCCTGCAACTACTCTGATCCCTCCAGCCCGCATAGCCGTACCTTCACCTCTGGATGCCCCGC
AGTTGCTGCACTTTGTGGACCAGTATCGAGAGCAGCTGATAGCCCGAGTGACATCGGTGGAGGTTGTCTT
GGACAAACTGCATGGACAGGTGCTGAGCCAGGAGCAGTACGAGAGGGTGCTGGCTGAGAACACGAGGCCC
AGCCAGATGCGGAAGCTGTTCAGCTTGAGCCAGTCCTGGGACCGGAAGTGCAAAGATGGACTCTACCAAG
CCCTGAAGGAGACCCATCCTCACCTCATTATGGAACTCTGGGAGAAGGGCAGCAAAAAGGGACTCCTGCC
ACTCAGCAGCGACCCAGCTTTCTTGTACAAAGTTGGCATTATAAGAAAGCATTGCTTATCAATTTGTTGC
AACGAACAGGTCACTATCAGTCAAAATAAAATCATTATTTGCCATCCAGCTGATATCCCCTATAGTGAGT
CGTATTACATGGTCATAGCTGTTTCCTGGCAGCTCTGGCCCGTGTCTCAAAATCTCTGATGTTACATTGC
ACAAGATAAAAATATATCATCATGAACAATAAAACTGTCTGCTTACATAAACAGTAATACAAGGGGTGTT
ATGAGCCATATTCAACGGGAAACGTCGAGGCCGCGATTAAATTCCAACATGGATGCTGATTTATATGGGT
ATAAATGGGCTCGCGATAATGTCGGGCAATCAGGTGCGACAATCTATCGCTTGTATGGGAAGCCCGATGC
GCCAGAGTTGTTTCTGAAACATGGCAAAGGTAGCGTTGCCAATGATGTTACAGATGAGATGGTCAGACTA
AACTGGCTGACGGAATTTATGCCTCTTCCGACCATCAAGCATTTTATCCGTACTCCTGATGATGCATGGT
TACTCACCACTGCGATCCCCGGAAAAACAGCATTCCAGGTATTAGAAGAATATCCTGATTCAGGTGAAAA
TATTGTTGATGCGCTGGCAGTGTTCCTGCGCCGGTTGCATTCGATTCCTGTTTGTAATTGTCCTTTTAAC
AGCGATCGCGTATTTCGTCTCGCTCAGGCGCAATCACGAATGAATAACGGTTTGGTTGATGCGAGTGATT
TTGATGACGAGCGTAATGGCTGGCCTGTTGAACAAGTCTGGAAAGAAATGCATAAACTTTTGCCATTCTC
ACCGGATTCAGTCGTCACTCATGGTGATTTCTCACTTGATAACCTTATTTTTGACGAGGGGAAATTAATA
GGTTGTATTGATGTTGGACGAGTCGGAATCGCAGACCGATACCAGGATCTTGCCATCCTATGGAACTGCC
TCGGTGAGTTTTCTCCTTCATTACAGAAACGGCTTTTTCAAAAATATGGTATTGATAATCCTGATATGAA
TAAATTGCAGTTTCATTTGATGCTCGATGAGTTTTTCTAATCAGAATTGGTTAATTGGTTGTAACACTGG
CAGAGCATTACGCTGACTTGACGGGACGGCGCAAGCTCATGACCAAAATCCCTTAACGTGAGTTACGCGT
CGTTCCACTGAGCGTCAGACCCCGTAGAAAAGATCAAAGGATCTTCTTGAGATCCTTTTTTTCTGCGCGT
AATCTGCTGCTTGCAAACAAAAAAACCACCGCTACCAGCGGTGGTTTGTTTGCCGGATCAAGAGCTACCA
ACTCTTTTTCCGAAGGTAACTGGCTTCAGCAGAGCGCAGATACCAAATACTGTTCTTCTAGTGTAGCCGT
AGTTAGGCCACCACTTCAAGAACTCTGTAGCACCGCCTACATACCTCGCTCTGCTAATCCTGTTACCAGT
GGCTGCTGCCAGTGGCGATAAGTCGTGTCTTACCGGGTTGGACTCAAGACGATAGTTACCGGATAAGGCG
CAGCGGTCGGGCTGAACGGGGGGTTCGTGCACACAGCCCAGCTTGGAGCGAACGACCTACACCGAACTGA
GATACCTACAGCGTGAGCTATGAGAAAGCGCCACGCTTCCCGAAGGGAGAAAGGCGGACAGGTATCCGGT
AAGCGGCAGGGTCGGAACAGGAGAGCGCACGAGGGAGCTTCCAGGGGGAAACGCCTGGTATCTTTATAGT
CCTGTCGGGTTTCGCCACCTCTGACTTGAGCGTCGATTTTTGTGATGCTCGTCAGGGGGGCGGAGCCTAT
GGAAAAACGCCAGCAACGCGGCCTTTTTACGGTTCCTGGCCTTTTGCTGGCCTTTTGCTCACATGTT
Features (pLannotate 1.2.2; 11 found; start..end, strand, type, name):
    121..213     +  CDS            lacI (fragment): lac repressor; lacI; The lac repressor binds to the lac operator to inhibit transcription in E. coli. This inhibition can be relieved by adding lactose or isopropyl-β-D-thiogalactopyranoside (IPTG).
    268..295     -  terminator     rrnB T2 terminator: transcription terminator T2 from the E. coli rrnB gene
    427..470     +  terminator     rrnB T1 terminator: Escherichia coli rrnB; transcription terminator T1 from the E. coli rrnB gene
    517..553     -  CDS            lacZα (fragment): LacZα fragment of β-galactosidase; lacZ fragment
    569..668     +  protein_bind   attL1: mutant version of attL; recombination site for the Gateway® LR reaction LR Clonase™
    686..913     +  CDS            UBIQ_CERCA: Experimental evidence at protein level: Swiss-Prot protein existence level 1. Ubiquitin exists either covalently attached to another protein, or free (unanchored). When covalently bound, it is conjugated to target proteins via an isopeptide bond either as a monomer (monoubiquitin), a polymer linked via different Lys residues of the ubiquitin (polyubiquitin chains) or a linear polymer linked via the initiator Met of the ubiquitin (linear polyubiquitin chains). Polyubiquitin chains, when attached to a target protein, have different functions depending on the Lys residue of the ubiquitin that is
    914..1690    +  CDS            NLRP1 (fragment): NLRP1_HUMAN - Also known as CARD7, DEFCAP From Homo sapiens (Human).
   1692..1791    -  protein_bind   attL2: mutant version of attL; recombination site for the Gateway® LR reaction LR Clonase™
   1809..1827    -  promoter       T7 promoter: promoter for bacteriophage T7 RNA polymerase
   1961..2770    +  CDS            KanR: aminoglycoside phosphotransferase; aph(3')-Ia; confers resistance to kanamycin in bacteria or G418 (Geneticin®) in eukaryotes
   2917..3505    +  rep_origin     ori: high-copy-number ColE1/pMB1/pBR322/pUC origin of replication
