[The description below was written by a language model from this plasmid's Addgene catalogue record and pLannotate feature annotations shown in this document.]
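Description:
pDONR221 Ub-NLRP1 L1215 is a Gateway entry clone built on the pDONR221 backbone, a small (about 3.6 kb) bacterial shuttling plasmid rather than an expression vector. It is maintained in E. coli through a high-copy ColE1/pUC-type origin and selected with kanamycin via an aminoglycoside phosphotransferase (KanR) gene. Upstream of the cloning region sit the rrnB T1 and T2 transcription terminators, which insulate the insert from read-through transcription. Short lacI and lacZα fragments and a T7 promoter flanking the cassette are backbone remnants. No eukaryotic promoter is present, so expression depends on the destination vector chosen.

The payload lies between attL1 and attL2, the recombination sites used in an LR Clonase reaction to move the insert into any compatible destination vector. It consists of a ubiquitin coding sequence fused directly in frame to a C-terminal fragment of human NLRP1 (NLRP1-CT), with no stop codon, so that a C-terminal tag supplied by the destination vector can be read through. The feature table shows ubiquitin abutting the NLRP1 fragment with no intervening linker. This is consistent with the ubiquitin-fusion approach, in which cellular deubiquitinases cleave off ubiquitin after its last residue to expose a defined N-terminal amino acid on the downstream protein, here leucine 1215 according to the record. The construct therefore provides a way to produce an NLRP1 C-terminal fragment with a specified, non-methionine N-terminus. The associated publication concerns DPP9 binding the NLRP1 C terminus to repress inflammasome activation, which suggests the clone was made to test how that N-terminus influences this regulation, although the record does not state this.
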