Addgene plasmid #166828: pDONR221 Ub-NLRP1 L1215
Purpose: pDONR221 encoding ubiquitin-tagged NLRP1-CT to generate a L1215 N-terminus (no stop)
Depositing lab: Daniel Bachovchin. Depositing organization: Memorial Sloan-Kettering Cancer Center. Publication: DPP9 sequesters the C terminus of NLRP1 to repress inflammasome activation. Hollingsworth LR, Sharif H, Griswold AR, Fontana P, Mintseris J, Dagbay KB, Paulo JA, Gygi SP, Bachovchin DA, Wu H. Nature. 2021 Mar 17. pii: 10.1038/s41586-021-03350-4. doi: 10.1038/s41586-021-03350-4. PubMed 33731932.
Backbone
  Vector backbone: pDONR221
  Vector type: Gateway shuttling vector
Growth in bacteria
  Bacterial resistance: Kanamycin, 50 μg/mL
  Growth temperature: 37°C
  Growth strain: DH5alpha
  Copy number: High Copy
Gene/Insert
  Gene/Insert name: NLRP1
  Species: H. sapiens (human)
  Entrez Gene: NLRP1 (a.k.a. AIADK, CARD7, CIDED, CLR17.1, DEFCAP, DEFCAP-L/S, JRRP, MSPC, NAC, NALP1, PP1044, SLEV1, VAMAS1)
  Tag / fusion protein: Ubiquitin (N terminal on insert)
  Cloning method: Gateway Cloning
  Sequencing primers: 5′ M13 F; 3′ M13 R
Terms and licenses: Academic/Nonprofit Terms; Industry Terms: Not Available to Industry
Depositor comments: pDONR221 encoding ubiquitin-tagged NLRP1-CT to generate a L1215 N-terminus (no stop)
How to cite: pDONR221 Ub-NLRP1 L1215 was a gift from Daniel Bachovchin (Addgene plasmid # 166828 ; http://n2t.net/addgene:166828 ; RRID:Addgene_166828)
