>Addgene plasmid #166828 | pDONR221 Ub-NLRP1 L1215 | depositor partial sequence | sequence record 323826 | Insert sequence
ATGCAGATCTTCGTCAAGACGTTAACCGGTAAAACCATAACTCTGGAAGTTGAACCATCCGATACCATCG
AAAACGTTAAGGCTAAAATTCAAGACAAGGAAGGAATTCCACCTGATCAACAAAGATTGATCTTTGCCGG
TAAGCAGCTCGAGGACGGTAGAACGCTGTCTGATTACAACATTCAGAAGGAGTCGACCTTACATCTTGTC
TTAAGACTAAGAGGTGGTTTGGGAGTCCTCCTGAAAATGATCCATAATGCCCTGCGCTTCATTCCCGTCA
CCTCTGTGGTGTTGCTTTACCACCGCGTCCATCCTGAGGAAGTCACCTTCCACCTCTACCTGATCCCAAG
TGACTGCTCCATTCGGAAGGCCATAGATGATCTAGAAATGAAATTCCAGTTTGTGCGAATCCACAAGCCA
CCCCCGCTGACCCCACTTTATATGGGCTGTCGTTACACTGTGTCTGGGTCTGGTTCAGGGATGCTGGAAA
TACTCCCCAAGGAACTGGAGCTCTGCTATCGAAGCCCTGGAGAAGACCAGCTGTTCTCGGAGTTCTACGT
TGGCCACTTGGGATCAGGGATCAGGCTGCAAGTGAAAGACAAGAAAGATGAGACTCTGGTGTGGGAGGCC
TTGGTGAAACCAGGAGATCTCATGCCTGCAACTACTCTGATCCCTCCAGCCCGCATAGCCGTACCTTCAC
CTCTGGATGCCCCGCAGTTGCTGCACTTTGTGGACCAGTATCGAGAGCAGCTGATAGCCCGAGTGACATC
GGTGGAGGTTGTCTTGGACAAACTGCATGGACAGGTGCTGAGCCAGGAGCAGTACGAGAGGGTGCTGGCT
GAGAACACGAGGCCCAGCCAGATGCGGAAGCTGTTCAGCTTGAGCCAGTCCTGGGACCGGAAGTGCAAAG
ATGGACTCTACCAAGCCCTGAAGGAGACCCATCCTCACCTCATTATGGAACTCTGGGAGAAGGGCAGCAA
AAAGGGACTCCTGCCACTCAGCAGCGACCCAGCTTTCTTGTACAAAGTGGTTGGGCCCGATTACAAGGAT
GACGACGATAAGTGA
